Addgene plasmid #194198: pGL3-pSMANTIS_1kb_1 KLF2mut 449,899
Purpose: Includes the promoter (1kb) of SMTS with 2 mutated KLF binding sites (position 449,899)
Depositing lab: Ralf Brandes & Matthias Leisegang. Depositing organization: Goethe-Universitaet Frankfurt am Main.
Backbone
  Vector backbone: pGL3
  Vector type: Luciferase
Growth in bacteria
  Bacterial resistance: Ampicillin, 100 μg/mL
  Growth temperature: 37°C
  Growth strain: DH5alpha
  Copy number: High Copy
Gene/Insert
  Gene/Insert name: SMANTIS promoter (1kb) (alt names: MANTIS promoter (1kb); AK125871 promoter (1kb))
  Species: H. sapiens (human)
  Mutation: 2 mutated KLF binding sites (position 449,899)
  Entrez Gene: SMANTIS (a.k.a. ANXA4-AS, n342419)
  Promoter: SMANTIS promoter (1kb), mutated
  Cloning method: Restriction Enzyme; 5′ cloning site Unknown (unknown if destroyed)
Terms and licenses: Academic/Nonprofit Terms; Industry Terms: Not Available to Industry
How to cite: pGL3-pSMANTIS_1kb_1 KLF2mut 449,899 was a gift from Ralf Brandes & Matthias Leisegang (Addgene plasmid # 194198 ; http://n2t.net/addgene:194198 ; RRID:Addgene_194198)
