[The description below was written by a language model from this plasmid's Addgene catalogue record and pLannotate feature annotations shown in this document.]
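Description:
pGL3-pSMANTIS_1kb_1 KLF2mut 449,899 is a firefly luciferase reporter plasmid built on the pGL3 backbone, intended for promoter-activity assays after transfection into mammalian cells. It carries roughly 1 kb of the human SMANTIS promoter (the gene is also known as MANTIS, AK125871 or ANXA4-AS) in which two KLF binding sites, at positions 449 and 899, have been mutated. The fragment was inserted by restriction cloning, though the sites used are not recorded. The feature annotation of the 5,810 nt sequence does not label the promoter insert itself. However, the unannotated stretch immediately upstream of the luc+ coding sequence is the expected location and size for it.

The luc+ firefly luciferase open reading frame is followed by an SV40 polyadenylation signal, so luciferase output reports transcription driven by the cloned promoter. Upstream of the insertion region sit a synthetic poly(A) signal and an RNA polymerase II transcriptional pause site from the human α2 globin gene. These standard pGL3 elements suppress read-through transcription from the backbone and so lower background signal. For propagation in E. coli, the plasmid has a high-copy ColE1/pUC-type origin and a β-lactamase gene with its own promoter conferring ampicillin resistance. An f1 origin allows single-stranded DNA production. The short large T antigen, TcR and lacZα fragments in the annotation are non-functional backbone remnants.

A typical use would be to compare this mutant with the corresponding wild-type promoter reporter, to test whether these two sites are needed for KLF-dependent (the name suggests KLF2) activation of SMANTIS transcription. The record states only the construct's composition, not a specific experiment.
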