Features (pLannotate 1.2.2; 11 found; start..end, strand, type, name):
   1080..2732    +  CDS            luciferase: firefly luciferase; luc+; enhanced luc+ version of the luciferase gene
   2773..2894    -  polyA_signal   SV40 poly(A) signal: SV40 polyadenylation signal
   2917..2985    -  CDS            large T antigen (fragment): large T antigen from SV40 (simian virus 40)
   3001..3133    +  CDS            TcR (fragment): tetracycline efflux protein; tet; confers resistance to tetracycline
   3313..3901    -  rep_origin     ori: high-copy-number ColE1/pMB1/pBR322/pUC origin of replication
   4072..4932    -  CDS            AmpR: β-lactamase; bla; confers resistance to ampicillin, carbenicillin, and related antibiotics
   4933..5037    -  promoter       AmpR promoter: bla
   5064..5492    +  rep_origin     f1 ori (sequence partly withheld): f1 bacteriophage origin of replication; arrow indicates direction of (+) strand synthesis
   5524..5591    -  CDS            lacZα (fragment): LacZα fragment of β-galactosidase; lacZ fragment
   5650..5698    +  polyA_signal   poly(A) signal: synthetic polyadenylation signal
   5712..5803    +  misc_feature   pause site: RNA polymerase II transcriptional pause signal from the human α2 globin gene
>Addgene plasmid #194198 | pGL3-pSMANTIS_1kb_1 KLF2mut 449,899 | addgene full sequence | sequence record 381969 | Addgene NGS Result
GGTACCCTATGTCTGACACATAGTAGAGCTTAATAAACATTTTCTATTATTGCTACGGTTGTTGTTACTG
TTAGCAACATTGAGGCTGAGTAAAATGAATTCTTTTTGGATAGAAAGATGGTCTCATGGTCAAGTGTTTT
TACCCAAATCTCAAGGAGATTCTAAATAGCAGCTAAGAACCAGGGGATACTTCTCTGGCCAAAAGTCTAC
TGAGACAAGGTCTTGGGGGCAGAGGCTAGGCCAGGTAGTTTGTGGTGCACATAGAATCACTGTACCTACC
CAGCATGAAGGTGTTGGCCCCCAAGGAGCTAACTGGAGGGTAGCATGCTGGAAGACACTACCAGTGTTAT
AGGAGGCAAAAAGAAATTATTTAGGTAGACATTTAGGGTAAAGTGAGTCCCCAGCAGAAAACTTTCCTTT
TAACAAAAAGCAGCTCAAAAATAGCTCCCTTTCTAATCATATATAGTTAAAAAAAATCACTTCTCTTCTA
ACAACAAGTAACCTGAAAGTTCAGGCTGTAAAATACAGATAAGACAGCTCAAGCACAGAAGAAGGGGTGG
AAGTCTCCTGGGTAATTGCCAAACTTCACACTTATACAATGGGCCCCAGTAAAACAGTGGGTCTTAATAA
GCACATTCCTTTCCCTTTAGGTGCACTAAGATAGAGAAACTAAAAGCAGACTCATGGGGCGGATGCCTGC
AGCTGCAAGAAGATGTATGGGAACAGACACAGAAACTCTCCCTCCCAGATAAGCAAGACAAAGAAACACA
GACTAAGAGTCAGCCTATGTGGTCAGGGAATGGGATAAAAGCTGATAAAAAAAATTCTGCTCTATATAGA
TAGCACACTTGGTCGCAGCTAAACCATCAGGCCCTAAGAGGATAAGACATCCCCTCCTCATGAGGCTTCT
AATACCTAGACCATTTATAAAAACCCTGACATTTTTACTACTGCTTAGCAACCTGCTCGGGACCCCTCTC
TGTGACTGTGAGCTGTTCTGTTCTTTTGCCTAGCTAGCCCGGGCTCGAGATCTGCGATCTAAGTAAGCTT
GGCATTCCGGTACTGTTGGTAAAGCCACCATGGAAGACGCCAAAAACATAAAGAAAGGCCCGGCGCCATT
CTATCCGCTGGAAGATGGAACCGCTGGAGAGCAACTGCATAAGGCTATGAAGAGATACGCCCTGGTTCCT
GGAACAATTGCTTTTACAGATGCACATATCGAGGTGGACATCACTTACGCTGAGTACTTCGAAATGTCCG
TTCGGTTGGCAGAAGCTATGAAACGATATGGGCTGAATACAAATCACAGAATCGTCGTATGCAGTGAAAA
CTCTCTTCAATTCTTTATGCCGGTGTTGGGCGCGTTATTTATCGGAGTTGCAGTTGCGCCCGCGAACGAC
ATTTATAATGAACGTGAATTGCTCAACAGTATGGGCATTTCGCAGCCTACCGTGGTGTTCGTTTCCAAAA
AGGGGTTGCAAAAAATTTTGAACGTGCAAAAAAAGCTCCCAATCATCCAAAAAATTATTATCATGGATTC
TAAAACGGATTACCAGGGATTTCAGTCGATGTACACGTTCGTCACATCTCATCTACCTCCCGGTTTTAAT
GAATACGATTTTGTGCCAGAGTCCTTCGATAGGGACAAGACAATTGCACTGATCATGAACTCCTCTGGAT
CTACTGGTCTGCCTAAAGGTGTCGCTCTGCCTCATAGAACTGCCTGCGTGAGATTCTCGCATGCCAGAGA
TCCTATTTTTGGCAATCAAATCATTCCGGATACTGCGATTTTAAGTGTTGTTCCATTCCATCACGGTTTT
GGAATGTTTACTACACTCGGATATTTGATATGTGGATTTCGAGTCGTCTTAATGTATAGATTTGAAGAAG
AGCTGTTTCTGAGGAGCCTTCAGGATTACAAGATTCAAAGTGCGCTGCTGGTGCCAACCCTATTCTCCTT
CTTCGCCAAAAGCACTCTGATTGACAAATACGATTTATCTAATTTACACGAAATTGCTTCTGGTGGCGCT
CCCCTCTCTAAGGAAGTCGGGGAAGCGGTTGCCAAGAGGTTCCATCTGCCAGGTATCAGGCAAGGATATG
GGCTCACTGAGACTACATCAGCTATTCTGATTACACCCGAGGGGGATGATAAACCGGGCGCGGTCGGTAA
AGTTGTTCCATTTTTTGAAGCGAAGGTTGTGGATCTGGATACCGGGAAAACGCTGGGCGTTAATCAAAGA
GGCGAACTGTGTGTGAGAGGTCCTATGATTATGTCCGGTTATGTAAACAATCCGGAAGCGACCAACGCCT
TGATTGACAAGGATGGATGGCTACATTCTGGAGACATAGCTTACTGGGACGAAGACGAACACTTCTTCAT
CGTTGACCGCCTGAAGTCTCTGATTAAGTACAAAGGCTATCAGGTGGCTCCCGCTGAATTGGAATCCATC
TTGCTCCAACACCCCAACATCTTCGACGCAGGTGTCGCAGGTCTTCCCGACGATGACGCCGGTGAACTTC
CCGCCGCCGTTGTTGTTTTGGAGCACGGAAAGACGATGACGGAAAAAGAGATCGTGGATTACGTCGCCAG
TCAAGTAACAACCGCGAAAAAGTTGCGCGGAGGAGTTGTGTTTGTGGACGAAGTACCGAAAGGTCTTACC
GGAAAACTCGACGCAAGAAAAATCAGAGAGATCCTCATAAAGGCCAAGAAGGGCGGAAAGATCGCCGTGT
AATTCTAGAGTCGGGGCGGCCGGCCGCTTCGAGCAGACATGATAAGATACATTGATGAGTTTGGACAAAC
CACAACTAGAATGCAGTGAAAAAAATGCTTTATTTGTGAAATTTGTGATGCTATTGCTTTATTTGTAACC
ATTATAAGCTGCAATAAACAAGTTAACAACAACAATTGCATTCATTTTATGTTTCAGGTTCAGGGGGAGG
TGTGGGAGGTTTTTTAAAGCAAGTAAAACCTCTACAAATGTGGTAAAATCGATAAGGATCCGTCGACCGA
TGCCCTTGAGAGCCTTCAACCCAGTCAGCTCCTTCCGGTGGGCGCGGGGCATGACTATCGTCGCCGCACT
TATGACTGTCTTCTTTATCATGCAACTCGTAGGACAGGTGCCGGCAGCGCTCTTCCGCTTCCTCGCTCAC
TGACTCGCTGCGCTCGGTCGTTCGGCTGCGGCGAGCGGTATCAGCTCACTCAAAGGCGGTAATACGGTTA
TCCACAGAATCAGGGGATAACGCAGGAAAGAACATGTGAGCAAAAGGCCAGCAAAAGGCCAGGAACCGTA
AAAAGGCCGCGTTGCTGGCGTTTTTCCATAGGCTCCGCCCCCCTGACGAGCATCACAAAAATCGACGCTC
AAGTCAGAGGTGGCGAAACCCGACAGGACTATAAAGATACCAGGCGTTTCCCCCTGGAAGCTCCCTCGTG
CGCTCTCCTGTTCCGACCCTGCCGCTTACCGGATACCTGTCCGCCTTTCTCCCTTCGGGAAGCGTGGCGC
TTTCTCATAGCTCACGCTGTAGGTATCTCAGTTCGGTGTAGGTCGTTCGCTCCAAGCTGGGCTGTGTGCA
CGAACCCCCCGTTCAGCCCGACCGCTGCGCCTTATCCGGTAACTATCGTCTTGAGTCCAACCCGGTAAGA
CACGACTTATCGCCACTGGCAGCAGCCACTGGTAACAGGATTAGCAGAGCGAGGTATGTAGGCGGTGCTA
CAGAGTTCTTGAAGTGGTGGCCTAACTACGGCTACACTAGAAGAACAGTATTTGGTATCTGCGCTCTGCT
GAAGCCAGTTACCTTCGGAAAAAGAGTTGGTAGCTCTTGATCCGGCAAACAAACCACCGCTGGTAGCGGT
GGTTTTTTTGTTTGCAAGCAGCAGATTACGCGCAGAAAAAAAGGATCTCAAGAAGATCCTTTGATCTTTT
CTACGGGGTCTGACGCTCAGTGGAACGAAAACTCACGTTAAGGGATTTTGGTCATGAGATTATCAAAAAG
GATCTTCACCTAGATCCTTTTAAATTAAAAATGAAGTTTTAAATCAATCTAAAGTATATATGAGTAAACT
TGGTCTGACAGTTACCAATGCTTAATCAGTGAGGCACCTATCTCAGCGATCTGTCTATTTCGTTCATCCA
TAGTTGCCTGACTCCCCGTCGTGTAGATAACTACGATACGGGAGGGCTTACCATCTGGCCCCAGTGCTGC
AATGATACCGCGAGACCCACGCTCACCGGCTCCAGATTTATCAGCAATAAACCAGCCAGCCGGAAGGGCC
GAGCGCAGAAGTGGTCCTGCAACTTTATCCGCCTCCATCCAGTCTATTAATTGTTGCCGGGAAGCTAGAG
TAAGTAGTTCGCCAGTTAATAGTTTGCGCAACGTTGTTGCCATTGCTACAGGCATCGTGGTGTCACGCTC
GTCGTTTGGTATGGCTTCATTCAGCTCCGGTTCCCAACGATCAAGGCGAGTTACATGATCCCCCATGTTG
TGCAAAAAAGCGGTTAGCTCCTTCGGTCCTCCGATCGTTGTCAGAAGTAAGTTGGCCGCAGTGTTATCAC
TCATGGTTATGGCAGCACTGCATAATTCTCTTACTGTCATGCCATCCGTAAGATGCTTTTCTGTGACTGG
TGAGTACTCAACCAAGTCATTCTGAGAATAGTGTATGCGGCGACCGAGTTGCTCTTGCCCGGCGTCAATA
CGGGATAATACCGCGCCACATAGCAGAACTTTAAAAGTGCTCATCATTGGAAAACGTTCTTCGGGGCGAA
AACTCTCAAGGATCTTACCGCTGTTGAGATCCAGTTCGATGTAACCCACTCGTGCACCCAACTGATCTTC
AGCATCTTTTACTTTCACCAGCGTTTCTGGGTGAGCAAAAACAGGAAGGCAAAATGCCGCAAAAAAGGGA
ATAAGGGCGACACGGAAATGTTGAATACTCATACTCTTCCTTTTTCAATATTATTGAAGCATTTATCAGG
GTTATTGTCTCATGAGCGGATACATATTTGAATGTATTTAGAAAAATAAACAAATAGGGGTTCCGCGCAC
ATTTCCCCGAAAAGTGCCACCTG
[124 nt withheld, positions 5064-5187]
C
[91 nt withheld, positions 5189-5279]
A
[49 nt withheld, positions 5281-5329]
CCTTTGACGTTGGAGTCCACGTTCTTT
[37 nt withheld, positions 5357-5393]
ACCCTATCTCGGTCTATTCTTTTGATTTATAAGGGATTTTGCCGATTTCGGCCTATTGGTTAAAAAATGA
GCTGATTTAACAAAAATTTAACGCGAATTTTAACAAAATATTAACGCTTACAATTTGCCATTCGCCATTC
AGGCTGCGCAACTGTTGGGAAGGGCGATCGGTGCGGGCCTCTTCGCTATTACGCCAGCCCAAGCTACCAT
GATAAGTAAGTAATATTAAGGTACGGGAGGTACTTGGAGCGGCCGCAATAAAATATCTTTATTTTCATTA
CATCTGTGTGTTGGTTTTTTGTGTGAATCGATAGTACTAACATACGCTCTCCATCAAAACAAAACGAAAC
AAAACAAACTAGCAAAATAGGCTGTCCCCAGTGCAAGTGCAGGTGCCAGAACATTTCTCTATCGATA
